Addgene plasmid #175317: pH6HTC_IGF2BP1_R167H-Halo
Purpose: Production of HaloTag fusion protein
Depositing lab: Claudia Kutter. Depositing organization: Karolinska Institutet. Publication: Large-scale identification of RBP-RNA interactions by RAPseq refines essentials of post-transcriptional gene regulation. Atanasoai I, Papavasileiou S, Preiß N, Kutter C. bioRxiv 2021.11.08.467743 10.1101/2021.11.08.467743.
Backbone
  Vector backbone: pH6HTC_minus_cer-region
  Vector type: Bacterial Expression ; Cell Free Expression
Growth in bacteria
  Bacterial resistance: Ampicillin, 100 μg/mL
  Growth temperature: 37°C
  Growth strain: DH5alpha
  Copy number: High Copy
Gene/Insert
  Gene/Insert name: IGF2BP1
  Species: H. sapiens (human)
  Mutation: R167H
  Entrez Gene: IGF2BP1 (a.k.a. CRD-BP, CRDBP, IMP-1, IMP1, VICKZ1, ZBP1)
  Tag / fusion protein: HaloTag-6xHis (C terminal on backbone)
  Cloning method: Gibson Cloning
Terms and licenses: Academic/Nonprofit Terms; Industry Terms: Not Available to Industry
Depositor comments: Please visit https://doi.org/10.1101/2021.11.08.467743 for bioRxiv preprint.
How to cite: pH6HTC_IGF2BP1_R167H-Halo was a gift from Claudia Kutter (Addgene plasmid # 175317 ; http://n2t.net/addgene:175317 ; RRID:Addgene_175317)
