[The description below was written by a language model from this plasmid's Addgene catalogue record and pLannotate feature annotations shown in this document.]
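Description:
pH6HTC_IGF2BP1_R167H-Halo is a bacterial and cell-free expression plasmid for producing human IGF2BP1 as a HaloTag fusion protein. It is built on a pH6HTC backbone from which the cer region has been removed, and the sequenced record is about 5.2 kb. The plasmid is maintained at high copy in E. coli through a ColE1/pUC-type origin and is selected with ampicillin via a β-lactamase gene driven by its own promoter. rrnB T1 and T2 terminators sit upstream of the expression cassette, where they help insulate it from read-through transcription. The annotation also picks up a short AmpR promoter fragment and a small Tn5 transposase fragment, which appear to be backbone remnants rather than functional elements.

The expression cassette is driven by a T7 promoter and closed by a T7 terminator, so transcription depends on T7 RNA polymerase, supplied either by a suitable host strain or by a coupled in vitro transcription/translation system. The IGF2BP1 coding sequence, inserted by Gibson cloning and carrying the R167H substitution, is followed in frame by a TEV protease recognition site and then HaloTag. The catalogue lists a 6xHis tag at the C-terminal end of the fusion, although the feature table does not annotate it separately. HaloTag is a modified dehalogenase that bonds covalently to chloroalkane ligands, allowing irreversible capture of the fusion on ligand-coated resins or beads, and TEV cleavage can release the IGF2BP1 portion.

IGF2BP1 is an RNA-binding protein that assembles target transcripts into cytoplasmic mRNPs. The associated study concerns large-scale mapping of protein–RNA interactions, so this point-mutant construct is presumably used to compare its RNA binding with that of the wild-type protein, though the record does not explicitly state the rationale for the mutation.
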