Features (pLannotate 1.2.2; 12 found; start..end, strand, type, name):
     25..52      +  terminator     rrnB T2 terminator: transcription terminator T2 from the E. coli rrnB gene
     71..114     +  promoter       AmpR promoter (fragment): bla
    134..152     +  promoter       T7 promoter: promoter for bacteriophage T7 RNA polymerase
    222..1949    +  CDS            IGF2BP1: IF2B1_HUMAN - Also known as CRDBP, VICKZ1, ZBP1. Experimental evidence at protein level: Swiss-Prot protein existence level 1. RNA-binding factor that recruits target transcripts to cytoplasmic protein-RNA complexes (mRNPs). This transcript 'caging' into mRNPs allows mRNA transport and transient storage. It also modulates the rate and location at which target transcripts encounter the translational apparatus and shields them from endonuclease attacks or microRNA-mediated degradation. Plays a direct role in the transport and translation of transcripts required for axonal regeneration in adult s
   1992..2012    +  CDS            TEV site: tobacco etch virus (TEV) protease recognition and cleavage site
   2028..2911    +  CDS            HaloTag® (fragment): modified bacterial dehalogenase that forms covalent bonds with chloroalkane derivatives
   2955..3002    +  terminator     T7 terminator: transcription terminator for bacteriophage T7 RNA polymerase
   3012..3188    -  CDS            tnpA (fragment): TN5P_ECOLX - Also known as tnp. Experimental evidence at protein level: Swiss-Prot protein existence level 1. Mediates transposition of transposon Tn5 by a 'cut and paste' mechanism. First, the monomeric transposase binds the 19 bp inverted DNA repeats flanking the transposon. Then, dimerization of the DNA- bound transposase creates a synaptic DNA complex. After nicking of the first DNA strand, excision of the transposon proceeds through a series of intermediates. The transposase then mediates the insertion of the transposon at a new site by strand transfer. The activity of the wild- type tran
   3231..3335    +  promoter       AmpR promoter: bla
   3336..4196    +  CDS            AmpR: β-lactamase; bla; confers resistance to ampicillin, carbenicillin, and related antibiotics
   4354..4942    -  rep_origin     ori: high-copy-number ColE1/pMB1/pBR322/pUC origin of replication
   5060..5146    +  terminator     rrnB T1 terminator: Escherichia coli rrnB; transcription terminator T1 from the E. coli rrnB gene
>Addgene plasmid #175317 | pH6HTC_IGF2BP1_R167H-Halo | addgene full sequence | sequence record 345514 | Addgene NGS Result
AAACTGCCAGGCATCAAATTAAGCAGAAGGCCATCCTGACGGATGGCCTTTTTGCGTTTCTACAAACTCT
TTTGTTTATTTTTCTAAATACATTCAAATATGTATCCGCTCATGGATCTCGATCCCGCGAAATTAATACG
ACTCACTATAGGGTATTTTAACTTTACTAAGGAGCGATCGCTTCCGAATTCCTACCGCGGATATCTAGAG
CCACCATGGCGAACAAGCTTTACATCGGCAACCTCAACGAGAGCGTGACCCCCGCGGACTTGGAGAAAGT
GTTTGCGGAGCACAAGATCTCCTACAGCGGCCAGTTCTTGGTCAAATCCGGCTACGCCTTCGTGGACTGC
CCGGACGAGCACTGGGCGATGAAGGCCATCGAAACTTTCTCCGGGAAAGTAGAATTACAAGGAAAACGCT
TAGAGATTGAACATTCGGTGCCCAAAAAACAAAGGAGCCGGAAAATTCAAATCCGAAATATTCCACCCCA
GCTCCGATGGGAAGTACTGGACAGCCTGCTGGCTCAGTATGGTACAGTAGAGAACTGTGAGCAAGTGAAC
ACCGAGAGTGAGACGGCAGTGGTGAATGTCACCTATTCCAACCGGGAGCAGACCAGGCAAGCCATCATGA
AGCTGAATGGCCACCAGTTGGAGAACCATGCCCTGAAGGTCTCCTACATCCCCGATGAGCAGATAGCACA
GGGACCTGAGAATGGGCACCGAGGGGGCTTTGGCTCTCGGGGTCAGCCCCGCCAGGGCTCACCTGTGGCA
GCGGGGGCCCCAGCCAAGCAGCAGCAAGTGGACATCCCCCTTCGGCTCCTGGTGCCCACCCAGTATGTGG
GTGCCATTATTGGCAAGGAGGGGGCCACCATCCGCAACATCACAAAACAGACCCAGTCCAAGATAGACGT
GCATAGGAAGGAGAACGCAGGTGCAGCTGAAAAAGCCATCAGTGTGCACTCCACCCCTGAGGGCTGCTCC
TCCGCTTGTAAGATGATCTTGGAGATTATGCATAAAGAGGCTAAGGACACCAAAACGGCTGACGAGGTTC
CCCTGAAGATCCTGGCCCATAATAACTTTGTAGGGCGTCTCATTGGCAAGGAAGGACGGAACCTGAAGAA
GGTAGAGCAAGATACCGAGACAAAAATCACCATCTCCTCGTTGCAAGACCTTACCCTTTACAACCCTGAG
AGGACCATCACTGTGAAGGGGGCCATCGAGAATTGTTGCAGGGCCGAGCAGGAAATAATGAAGAAAGTTC
GGGAGGCCTATGAGAATGATGTGGCTGCCATGAGCCTGCAGTCTCACCTGATCCCTGGCCTGAACCTGGC
TGCTGTAGGTCTTTTCCCAGCTTCATCCAGCGCAGTCCCGCCGCCTCCCAGCAGCGTTACTGGGGCTGCT
CCCTATAGCTCCTTTATGCAGGCTCCCGAGCAGGAGATGGTGCAGGTGTTTATCCCCGCCCAGGCAGTGG
GCGCCATCATCGGCAAGAAGGGGCAGCACATCAAACAGCTCTCCCGGTTTGCCAGCGCCTCCATCAAGAT
TGCACCACCCGAAACACCTGACTCCAAAGTTCGTATGGTTATCATCACTGGACCGCCAGAGGCCCAATTC
AAGGCTCAGGGAAGAATCTATGGCAAACTCAAGGAGGAGAACTTCTTTGGTCCCAAGGAGGAAGTGAAGC
TGGAGACCCACATACGTGTGCCAGCATCAGCAGCTGGCCGGGTCATTGGCAAAGGTGGAAAAACGGTGAA
CGAGTTGCAGAATTTGACGGCAGCTGAGGTGGTAGTACCAAGAGACCAGACCCCTGATGAGAACGACCAG
GTCATCGTGAAAATCATCGGACATTTCTATGCCAGTCAGATGGCTCAACGGAAGATCCGAGACATCCTGG
CCCAGGTTAAGCAGCAGCATCAGAAGGGACAGAGTAACCAGGCCCAGGCACGGAGGAAGGGCGGCTCCGG
CTCCTGCAGGCGAGCTCTCGAGCCAACCACTGAGGATCTGTACTTTCAGAGCGATAACGATGGATCCGAA
ATCGGTACTGGCTTTCCATTCGACCCCCATTATGTGGAAGTCCTGGGCGAGCGCATGCACTACGTCGATG
TTGGTCCGCGCGATGGCACCCCTGTGCTGTTCCTGCACGGTAACCCGACCTCCTCCTACGTGTGGCGCAA
CATCATCCCGCATGTTGCACCGACCCATCGCTGCATTGCTCCAGACCTGATCGGTATGGGCAAATCCGAC
AAACCAGACCTGGGTTATTTCTTCGACGACCACGTCCGCTTCATGGATGCCTTCATCGAAGCCCTGGGTC
TGGAAGAGGTCGTCCTGGTCATTCACGACTGGGGCTCCGCTCTGGGTTTCCACTGGGCCAAGCGCAATCC
AGAGCGCGTCAAAGGTATTGCATTTATGGAGTTCATCCGCCCTATCCCGACCTGGGACGAATGGCCAGAA
TTTGCCCGCGAGACCTTCCAGGCCTTCCGCACCACCGACGTCGGCCGCAAGCTGATCATCGATCAGAACG
TTTTTATCGAGGGTACGCTGCCGATGGGTGTCGTCCGCCCGCTGACTGAAGTCGAGATGGACCATTACCG
CGAGCCGTTCCTGAATCCTGTTGACCGCGAGCCACTGTGGCGCTTCCCAAACGAGCTGCCAATCGCCGGT
GAGCCAGCGAACATCGTCGCGCTGGTCGAAGAATACATGGACTGGCTGCACCAGTCCCCTGTCCCGAAGC
TGCTGTTCTGGGGCACCCCAGGCGTTCTGATCCCACCGGCCGAAGCCGCTCGCCTGGCCAAAAGCCTGCC
TAACTGCAAGGCTGTGGACATCGGCCCGGGTCTGAATCTGCTGCAAGAAGACAACCCGGACCTGATCGGC
AGCGAGATCGCGCGCTGGCTGTCTACTCTGGAGATTTCCGGTCATCATCACCATCACCACTAATAGTCAA
CCGCTGAGCAATAACTAGCATAACCCCTTGGGGCCTCTAAACGGGTCTTGAGGGGTTTTTTGCTGAAAGG
AGGAACTATATCCGGTTCGCTTGCTGTCCATAAAACCGCCCAGTCTAGCTATCGCCATGTAAGCCCACTG
CAAGCTACCTGCTTTCTCTTTGCGCTTGCGTTTTCCCTTGTCCAGATAGCCCAGTAGCTGACATTCATCC
GGGGTCAGCACCGTTTCTGCGGACTGGCTTTCTACGTAATGGTTTCTTAGACGTCAGGTGGCACTTTTCG
GGGAAATGTGCGCGGAACCCCTATTTGTTTATTTTTCTAAATACATTCAAATATGTATCCGCTCATGAGA
CAATAACCCTGATAAATGCTTCAATAATATTGAAAAAGGAAGAGTATGAGTATTCAACATTTCCGTGTCG
CCCTTATTCCCTTTTTTGCGGCATTTTGCCTTCCTGTTTTTGCTCACCCAGAAACGCTGGTGAAAGTAAA
AGATGCTGAAGATCAGTTGGGTGCACGAGTGGGTTACATCGAACTGGATCTCAACAGCGGTAAGATCCTT
GAGAGTTTTCGCCCCGAAGAACGTTTTCCAATGATGAGCACTTTCAAAGTTCTGCTATGTGGCGCGGTAT
TATCCCGTATTGACGCCGGGCAAGAGCAACTCGGTCGCCGCATACACTATTCTCAGAATGACTTGGTTGA
GTACTCACCAGTCACAGAAAAGCATCTTACGGATGGCATGACAGTAAGAGAATTATGCAGTGCTGCCATA
ACCATGAGTGATAACACTGCGGCCAACTTACTTCTGACAACTATCGGAGGACCGAAGGAGCTAACCGCTT
TTTTGCACAACATGGGGGATCATGTAACTCGCCTTGATCGTTGGGAACCGGAGCTGAATGAAGCCATACC
AAACGACGAGCGTGACACCACGATGCCTGTAGCAATGGCAACAACGTTGCGCAAACTATTAACTGGCGAA
CTACTTACTCTAGCTTCCCGGCAACAATTAATAGACTGGATGGAGGCGGATAAAGTTGCAGGACCACTTC
TGCGCTCGGCCCTTCCGGCTGGCTGGTTTATTGCTGATAAATCTGGAGCCGGTGAGCGTGGGTCTCGCGG
TATCATTGCAGCACTGGGGCCAGATGGTAAGCCCTCCCGTATCGTAGTTATCTACACGACGGGGAGTCAG
GCAACTATGGATGAACGAAATAGACAGATCGCTGAGATAGGTGCCTCACTGATTAAGCATTGGTAATTCG
AAATGACCGACCAAGCGACGCCCAACCGGTATCAGCTCACTCAAAGGCGGTAATACGGTTATCCACAGAA
TCAGGGGATAACGCAGGAAAGAACATGTGAGCAAAAGGCCAGCAAAAGGCCAGGAACCGTAAAAAGGCCG
CGTTGCTGGCGTTTTTCCATAGGCTCCGCCCCCCTGACGAGCATCACAAAAATCGACGCTCAAGTCAGAG
GTGGCGAAACCCGACAGGACTATAAAGATACCAGGCGTTTCCCCCTGGAAGCTCCCTCGTGCGCTCTCCT
GTTCCGACCCTGCCGCTTACCGGATACCTGTCCGCCTTTCTCCCTTCGGGAAGCGTGGCGCTTTCTCATA
GCTCACGCTGTAGGTATCTCAGTTCGGTGTAGGTCGTTCGCTCCAAGCTGGGCTGTGTGCACGAACCCCC
CGTTCAGCCCGACCGCTGCGCCTTATCCGGTAACTATCGTCTTGAGTCCAACCCGGTAAGACACGACTTA
TCGCCACTGGCAGCAGCCACTGGTAACAGGATTAGCAGAGCGAGGTATGTAGGCGGTGCTACAGAGTTCT
TGAAGTGGTGGCCTAACTACGGCTACACTAGAAGGACAGTATTTGGTATCTGCGCTCTGCTGAAGCCAGT
TACCTTCGGAAAAAGAGTTGGTAGCTCTTGATCCGGCAAACAAACCACCGCTGGTAGCGGTGGTTTTTTT
GTTTGCAAGCAGCAGATTACGCGCAGAAAAAAAGGATTTCAAGAAGATCCTTTGATCTTTTCTACGGGGT
CTGACGCTCAGTGGAACGAAAACTCACGTTAAGGGCATATGATGGTAGTGTGGGGTCTCCCCATGCGAGA
GTAGGGAACTGCCAGGCATCAAATAAAACGAAAGGCTCAGTCGAAAGACTGGGCCTTTCGTTTTATCTGT
TGTTTGTCGGTGAACGCTCTCCTGAGTAGGACAAATCCGCCGGGAGCGGATTTGAACGTTGCGAAGCAAC
GGCCCGGAGGGTGGCGGGCAGGACGCCCGCCAT
